>Addgene plasmid #49500 | pcDNA-HA-ER D538G | depositor partial sequence | sequence record 73920 | pcDNA-HA-ER D538G sequence 854 bps
ACAGCCTGGCCTTGTCCCTGACGGCCGACCAGATGGTCAGTGCCTTGTTGGATGCTGAGCCCCCCATACT
CTATTCCGAGTATGATCCTACCAGACCCTTCAGTGAAGCTTCGATGATGGGCTTACTGACCAACCTGGCA
GACAGGGAGCTGGTTCACATGATCAACTGGGCGAAGAGGGTGCCAGGCTTTGTGGATTTGACCCTCCATG
ATCAGGTCCACCTTCTAGAATGTGCCTGGCTAGAGATCCTGATGATTGGTCTCGTCTGGCGCTCCATGGA
GCACCCAGGGAAGCTACTGTTTGCTCCTAACTTGCTCTTGGACAGGAACCAGGGAAAATGTGTAGAGGGC
ATGGTGGAGATCTTCGACATGCTGCTGGCTACATCATCTCGGTTCCGCATGATGAATCTGCAGGGAGAGG
AGTTTGTGTGCCTCAAATCTATTATTTTGCTTAATTCTGGAGTGTACACATTTCTGTCCAGCACCCTGAA
GTCTCTGGAAGAGAAGGACCATATCCACCGAGTCCTGGACAAGATCACAGACACTTTGATCCACCTGATG
GCCAAGGCAGGCCTGACCCTGCAGCAGCAGCACCAGCGGCTGGCCCAGCTCCTCCTCATCCTCTCCCACA
TCAGGCACATGAGTAACAAAGGCATGGAGCATCTGTACAGCATGAAGTGCAAGAACGTGGTGCCCCTCTA
TGGCCTGCTGCTGGAGATGCTGGACGCCCACCGCCTACATGCGCCCACTAGCCGTGGAGGGGCATCCGTG
GAGGAGACGGACCAAAGCCACTTGGCCACTGCGGGCTCTACTTCATCGCATTCCTTGCAAAAGTATTACA
TCACGGGGGAGGCA
