>Addgene plasmid #49500 | pcDNA-HA-ER D538G | addgene partial sequence | sequence record 76077 | CMV-F 5'-CGCAAATGGGCGGTAGGCGTG-3'
GAGCTCTCTGGCTAACTAGAGAACCCACTGCTTACTGGCTTATCGAAATTAATACGACTCACTATAGGGA
GACCCAAGCTGGCTAGCGTTTAAACTTAAGCTTGGTACCGAGCTCGGATCCGCCACCATGTATCCATATG
ACGTCCCAGACTATGCCACCATGACCCTCCACACCAAAGCATCTGGGATGGCCCTACTGCATCAGATCCA
AGGGAACGAGCTGGAGCCCCTGAACCGTCCGCAGCTCAAGATCCCCCTGGAGCGGCCCCTGGGCGAGGTG
TACCTGGACAGCAGCAAGCCCGCCGTGTACAACTACCCCGAGGGCGCCGCCTACGAGTTCAACGCCGCGG
CCGCCGCCAACGCGCAGGTCTACGGTCAGACCGGCCTCCCCTACGGCCCCGGGTCTGAGGCTGCGGCGTT
CGGCTCCAACGGCCTGGGGGGTTTCCCCCCACTCAACAGCGTGTCTCCGAGCCCGCTGATGCTACTGCAC
CCGCCGCCGCAGCTGTCGCCTTTCCTGCAGCCCCACGGCCAGCAGGTGCCCTACTACCTGGAGAACGAGC
CCAGCGGCTACACGGTGCGCGAGGCCGGCCCGCCGGCATTCTACAGGCCAAATTCAGATAATCGACGCCA
GGGTGGCAGAGAAAGATTGGCCAGTACCAATGACAAGGGAAGTATGGCTATGGAATCTGCCAAGGAGACT
CGCTACTGTGCAGTGTGCAATGACTATGCTTCAGGCTACCATTATGGAGTCTGGTCCTGTGAGGGCTGCA
AGGCCTTCTTCAAGAGAAGTATTCAAGGACATAACGACTATATGTGTCCAGCCACCAACCAGTGCACCAT
TGATAAAAACAGGAGGAAGAGCTGCCAGGCCTGCCGGCTCCGCAAATGCTACGAAGTGGGAATGATGAAA
GGTGGGATACGAAAAGACCGAAGAGGAGGGAGAATGTTGAAACACAAGCGCCAGA
