>Addgene plasmid #49500 | pcDNA-HA-ER D538G | addgene partial sequence | sequence record 76104 | BGH-rev 5'-TAGAAGGCACAGTCGAGG-3'
GACCGTGGCAGGGAACCCTCTGCCTCCCCCGTGATGTAATACTTTTGCAAGGAATGCGATGAAGTAGAGC
CCGCAGTGGCCAAGTGGCTTTGGTCCGTCTCCTCCACGGATGCCCCTCCACGGCTAGTGGGCGCATGTAG
GCGGTGGGCGTCCAGCATCTCCAGCAGCAGGCCATAGAGGGGCACCACGTTCTTGCACTTCATGCTGTAC
AGATGCTCCATGCCTTTGTTACTCATGTGCCTGATGTGGGAGAGGATGAGGAGGAGCTGGGCCAGCCGCT
GGTGCTGCTGCTGCAGGGTCAGGCCTGCCTTGGCCATCAGGTGGATCAAAGTGTCTGTGATCTTGTCCAG
GACTCGGTGGATATGGTCCTTCTCTTCCAGAGACTTCAGGGTGCTGGACAGAAATGTGTACACTCCAGAA
TTAAGCAAAATAATAGATTTGAGGCACACAAACTCCTCTCCCTGCAGATTCATCATGCGGAACCGAGATG
ATGTAGCCAGCAGCATGTCGAAGATCTCCACCATGCCCTCTACACATTTTCCCTGGTTCCTGTCCAAGAG
CAAGTTAGGAGCAAACAGTAGCTTCCCTGGGTGCTCCATGGAGCGCCAGACGAGACCAATCATCAGGATC
TCTAGCCAGGCACATTCTAGAAGGTGGACCTGATCATGGAGGGTCAAATCCACAAAGCCTGGCACCCTCT
TCGCCCAGTTGATCATGTGAACCAGCTCCCTGTCTGCCAGGTTGGTCAGTAAGCCCATCATCGAAGCTTC
ACTGAAGGGTCTGGTAGGATCATACTCGGAATAGAGTATGGGGGGCTCAGCATCCAACAAGGCACTGACC
ATCTGGTCGGCCGTCAGGGACAAGGCCAGGCTGTTCTTCTTAGAGCGTTTGATCATGAGCGGGCTTGGCC
AAAGGTTGGCAGCTCTCATGTCT
