[The description below was written by a language model from this plasmid's Addgene catalogue record.]
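Description:
pcDNA-HA-ER D538G is a mammalian expression plasmid built on the Invitrogen pcDNA3.1(+) backbone, about 7.2 kb in total, of which roughly 1.8 kb is insert. It is propagated in E. coli as a high-copy plasmid under ampicillin selection. It also carries a neomycin resistance marker, so transfected mammalian cells can be selected with G418, which makes it suitable for both transient expression and the derivation of stable lines.

The payload is the human ESR1 coding sequence (estrogen receptor alpha) with an aspartic acid-to-glycine substitution at residue 538, which lies in the receptor's ligand-binding domain. An HA epitope tag is fused to the N terminus, so the exogenous protein can be detected or immunoprecipitated with anti-HA antibodies and told apart from endogenous receptor. Expression is driven by the strong constitutive CMV promoter. The insert sits between BamHI and ApaI sites, both of which are retained. The use of a BGH reverse sequencing primer is consistent with the bovine growth hormone polyadenylation signal that lies downstream of the cloning site in this backbone. Part of the plasmid was derived from an earlier GFP-fused ER alpha construct.

The associated work concerns ESR1 ligand-binding domain mutations in hormone-resistant breast cancer. The plasmid is accordingly intended for expressing the D538G mutant receptor in mammalian cells to study its activity and its behaviour relative to other forms of the receptor. No feature table was supplied, so the element details beyond the catalogue fields reflect the standard backbone rather than an annotated sequence.
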