Addgene plasmid #49500: pcDNA-HA-ER D538G
Purpose: Expresses HA-tagged ER D538G mutant in mammalian cells
Depositing lab: Sarat Chandarlapaty. Depositing organization: Memorial Sloan-Kettering Cancer Center. Publication: ESR1 ligand-binding domain mutations in hormone-resistant breast cancer. Toy W, Shen Y, Won H, Green B, Sakr RA, Will M, Li Z, Gala K, Fanning S, King TA, Hudis C, Chen D, Taran T, Hortobagyi G, Greene G, Berger M, Baselga J, Chandarlapaty S. Nat Genet. 2013 Dec;45(12):1439-45. doi: 10.1038/ng.2822. Epub 2013 Nov 3. PubMed 24185512.
Backbone
  Vector backbone: pcDNA3.1 (+)
  Backbone manufacturer: Invitrogen
  Backbone size w/o insert (bp): 5428
  Total vector size (bp): 7228
  Vector type: Mammalian Expression
  Selectable markers: Neomycin (select with G418)
Growth in bacteria
  Bacterial resistance: Ampicillin, 100 μg/mL
  Growth temperature: 37°C
  Growth strain: DH5alpha
  Copy number: High Copy
Gene/Insert
  Gene/Insert name: ESR1 (alt names: ER; estrogen receptor)
  Species: H. sapiens (human)
  Insert size (bp): 1800
  Mutation: Aspartic acid 538 to Glycine
  Entrez Gene: ESR1 (a.k.a. ER, ESR, ESRA, ESTRR, Era, NR3A1)
  Promoter: CMV
  Tag / fusion protein: HA (N terminal on insert)
  Cloning method: Restriction Enzyme; 5′ cloning site BamHI (not destroyed); 3′ cloning site ApaI (not destroyed)
  Sequencing primers: 5′ CMV-F; 3′ BGH-rev
Resource information
  A portion of this plasmid was derived from a plasmid made by: Addgene Plasmid 28230: pEGFP-C1-ER alpha (Depositor: Michael Mancini)
Terms and licenses: Academic/Nonprofit Terms; Industry Terms: Not Available to Industry
How to cite: pcDNA-HA-ER D538G was a gift from Sarat Chandarlapaty (Addgene plasmid # 49500 ; http://n2t.net/addgene:49500 ; RRID:Addgene_49500)
